>Addgene plasmid #28100 | FLAG-Cdk9 | depositor full sequence | sequence record 13303 | Author sequence
CCATTCGCCATTCAGGCTGCGCAACTGTTGGGAAGGGCGATCGGTGCGGGCCTCTTCGCTATTACGCCAG
CTGGCGAAAGGGGGATGTGCTGCAAGGCGATTAAGTTGGGTAACGCCAGGGTTTTCCCAGTCACGACGTT
GTAAAACGACGGCCAGTGCCAAGCTGATCTATACATTGAATCAATATTGGCAATTAGCCATATTAGTCAT
TGGTTATATAGCATAAATCAATATTGGCTATTGGCCATTGCATACGTTGTATCTATATCATAATATGTAC
ATTTATATTGGCTCATGTCCAATATGACCGCCATGTTGACATTGATTATTGACTAGTTATTAATAGTAAT
CAATTACGGGGTCATTAGTTCATAGCCCATATATGGAGTTCCGCGTTACATAACTTACGGTAAATGGCCC
GCCTGGCTGACCGCCCAACGACCCCCGCCCATTGACGTCAATAATGACGTATGTTCCCATAGTAACGCCA
ATAGGGACTTTCCATTGACGTCAATGGGTGGAGTATTTACGGTAAACTGCCCACTTGGCAGTACATCAAG
TGTATCATATGCCAAGTCCGCCCCCTATTGACGTCAATGACGGTAAATGGCCCGCCTGGCATTATGCCCA
GTACATGACCTTACGGGACTTTCCTACTTGGCAGTACATCTACGTATTAGTCATCGCTATTACCATGGTG
ATGCGGTTTTGGCAGTACACCAATGGGCGTGGATAGCGGTTTGACTCACGGGGATTTCCAAGTCTCCACC
CCATTGACGTCAATGGGAGTTTGTTTTGGCACCAAAATCAACGGGACTTTCCAAAATGTCGTAATAACCC
CGCCCCGTTGACGCAAATGGGCGGTAGGCGTGTACGGTGGGAGGTCTATATAAGCAGAGCTCGTTTAGTG
AACCGTCAGAATTCAGATCTACCATGGACTACAAAGACGATGACGACAAGCTTGCGGCCGCGATGGCAAA
GCAGTACGACTCGGTGGAGTGCCCTTTTTGTGATGAAGTTTCCAAATACGAGAAGCTCGCCAAGATCGGC
CAAGGCACCTTCGGGGAGGTGTTCAAGGCCAGGCACCGCAAGACCGGCCAGAAGGTGGCTCTGAAGAAGG
TGCTGATGGAAAACGAGAAGGAGGGGTTCCCCATTACAGCCTTGCGGGAGATCAAGATCCTTCAGCTTCT
AAAACACGAGAATGTGGTCAACTTGATTGAGATTTGTCGAACCAAAGCTTCCCCCTATAACCGCTGCAAG
GGTAGTATATACCTGGTGTTCGACTTCTGCGAGCATGACCTTGCTGGGCTGTTGAGCAATGTTTTGGTCA
AGTTCACGCTGTCTGAGATCAAGAGGGTGATGCAGATGCTGCTTAACGGCCTCTACTACATCCACAGAAA
CAAGATCCTGCATAGGGACATGAAGGCTGCTAATGTGCTTATCACTCGTGATGGGGTCCTGAAGCTGGCA
GACTTTGGGCTGGCCCGGGCCTTCAGCCTGGCCAAGAACAGCCAGCCCAACCGCTACACCAACCGTGTGG
TGACACTCTGGTACCGGCCCCCGGAGCTGTTGCTCGGGGAGCGGGACTACGGCCCCCCCATTGACCTGTG
GGGTGCTGGGTGCATCATGGCAGAGATGTGGACCCGCAGCCCCATCATGCAGGGCAACACGGAGCAGCAC
CAACTCGCCCTCATCAGTCAGCTCTGCGGCTCCATCACCCCTGAGGTGTGGCCAAACGTGGACAACTATG
AGCTGTACGAAAAGCTGGAGCTGGTCAAGGGCCAGAAGCGGAAGGTGAAGGACAGGCTGAAGGCCTATGT
GCGTGACCCATACGCACTGGACCTCATCGACAAGCTGCTGGTGCTGGACCCTGCCCAGCGCATCGACAGC
GATGACGCCCTCAACCACGACTTCTTCTGGTCCGACCCCATGCCCTCCGACCTCAAGGGCATGCTCTCCA
CCCACCTGACGTCCATGTTCGAGTACTTGGCACCACCGCGCCGGAAGGGCAGCCAGATCACCCAGCAGTC
CACCAACCAGAGTCGCAATCCCGCCACCACCAACCAGACGGAGTTTGAGCGCGTCTTCTGAGGATCCCGG
GTGGCATCCCTGTGACCCCTCCCCAGTGCCTCTCCTGGCCCTGGAAGTTGCCACTCCAGTGCCCACCAGC
CTTGTCCTAATAAAATTAAGTTGCATCATTTTGTCTGACTAGGTGTCCTTCTATAATATTATGGGGTGGA
GGGGGGTGGTATGGAGCAAGGGGCAAGTTGGGAAGACAACCTGTAGGGCCTGCGGGGTCTATTGGGAACC
AAGCTGGAGTGCAGTGGCACAATCTTGGCTCACTGCAATCTCCGCCTCCTGGGTTCAAGCGATTCTCCTG
CCTCAGCCTCCCGAGTTGTTGGGATTCCAGGCATGCATGACCAGGCTCAGCTAATTTTTGTTTTTTTGGT
AGAGACGGGGTTTCACCATATTGGCCAGGCTGGTCTCCAACTCCTAATCTCAGGTGATCTACCCACCTTG
GCCTCCCAAATTGCTGGGATTACAGGCGTGAACCACTGCTCCCTTCCCTGTCCTTCTGATTTTAAAATAA
CTATACCAGCAGGAGGACGTCCAGACACAGCATAGGCTACCTGGCCATGCCCAACCGGTGGGACATTTGA
GTTGCTTGCTTGGCACTGTCCTCTCATGCGTTGGGTCCACTCAGTAGATGCCTGTTGAATTGGGTACGCG
GCCAGCTTGGCTGTGGAATGTGTGTCAGTTAGGGTGTGGAAAGTCCCCAGGCTCCCCAGCAGGCAGAAGT
ATGCAAAGCATGCATCTCAATTAGTCAGCAACCAGGTGTGGAAAGTCCCCAGGCTCCCCAGCAGGCAGAA
GTATGCAAAGCATGCATCTCAATTAGTCAGCAACCATAGTCCCGCCCCTAACTCCGCCCATCCCGCCCCT
AACTCCGCCCAGTTCCGCCCATTCTCCGCCCCATGGCTGACTAATTTTTTTTATTTATGCAGAGGCCGAG
GCCGCCTCGGCCTCTGAGCTATTCCAGAAGTAGTGAGGAGGCTTTTTTGGAGGCCTAGGCTTTTGCAAAA
AGCTCCTCGAGGAACTGAAAAACCAGAAAGTTAATTCCCTATAGTGAGTCGTATTAAATTCGTAATCATG
TCATAGCTGTTTCCTGTGTGAAATTGTTATCCGCTCACAATTCCACACAACATACGAGCCGGAAGCATAA
AGTGTAAAGCCTGGGGTGCCTAATGAGTGAGCTAACTCACATTAATTGCGTTGCGCTCACTGCCCGCTTT
CCAGTCGGGAAACCTGTCGTGCCAGCTGCATTAATGAATCGGCCAACGCGCGGGGAGAGGCGGTTTGCGT
ATTGGGCGCTCTTCCGCTTCCTCGCTCACTGACTCGCTGCGCTCGGTCGTTCGGCTGCGGCGAGCGGTAT
CAGCTCACTCAAAGGCGGTAATACGGTTATCCACAGAATCAGGGGATAACGCAGGAAAGAACATGTGAGC
AAAAGGCCAGCAAAAGGCCAGGAACCGTAAAAAGGCCGCGTTGCTGGCGTTTTTCCATAGGCTCCGCCCC
CCTGACGAGCATCACAAAAATCGACGCTCAAGTCAGAGGTGGCGAAACCCGACAGGACTATAAAGATACC
AGGCGTTTCCCCCTGGAAGCTCCCTCGTGCGCTCTCCTGTTCCGACCCTGCCGCTTACCGGATACCTGTC
CGCCTTTCTCCCTTCGGGAAGCGTGGCGCTTTCTCATAGCTCACGCTGTAGGTATCTCAGTTCGGTGTAG
GTCGTTCGCTCCAAGCTGGGCTGTGTGCACGAACCCCCCGTTCAGCCCGACCGCTGCGCCTTATCCGGTA
ACTATCGTCTTGAGTCCAACCCGGTAAGACACGACTTATCGCCACTGGCAGCAGCCACTGGTAACAGGAT
TAGCAGAGCGAGGTATGTAGGCGGTGCTACAGAGTTCTTGAAGTGGTGGCCTAACTACGGCTACACTAGA
AGAACAGTATTTGGTATCTGCGCTCTGCTGAAGCCAGTTACCTTCGGAAAAAGAGTTGGTAGCTCTTGAT
CCGGCAAACAAACCACCGCTGGTAGCGGTGGTTTTTTTGTTTGCAAGCAGCAGATTACGCGCAGAAAAAA
AGGATCTCAAGAAGATCCTTTGATCTTTTCTACGGGGTCTGACGCTCAGTGGAACGAAAACTCACGTTAA
GGGATTTTGGTCATGAGATTATCAAAAAGGATCTTCACCTAGATCCTTTTAAATTAAAAATGAAGTTTTA
AATCAATCTAAAGTATATATGAGTAAACTTGGTCTGACAGTTACCAATGCTTAATCAGTGAGGCACCTAT
CTCAGCGATCTGTCTATTTCGTTCATCCATAGTTGCCTGACTCCCCGTCGTGTAGATAACTACGATACGG
GAGGGCTTACCATCTGGCCCCAGTGCTGCAATGATACCGCGAGACCCACGCTCACCGGCTCCAGATTTAT
CAGCAATAAACCAGCCAGCCGGAAGGGCCGAGCGCAGAAGTGGTCCTGCAACTTTATCCGCCTCCATCCA
GTCTATTAATTGTTGCCGGGAAGCTAGAGTAAGTAGTTCGCCAGTTAATAGTTTGCGCAACGTTGTTGCC
ATTGCTACAGGCATCGTGGTGTCACGCTCGTCGTTTGGTATGGCTTCATTCAGCTCCGGTTCCCAACGAT
CAAGGCGAGTTACATGATCCCCCATGTTGTGCAAAAAAGCGGTTAGCTCCTTCGGTCCTCCGATCGTTGT
CAGAAGTAAGTTGGCCGCAGTGTTATCACTCATGGTTATGGCAGCACTGCATAATTCTCTTACTGTCATG
CCATCCGTAAGATGCTTTTCTGTGACTGGTGAGTACTCAACCAAGTCATTCTGAGAATAGTGTATGCGGC
GACCGAGTTGCTCTTGCCCGGCGTCAATACGGGATAATACCGCGCCACATAGCAGAACTTTAAAAGTGCT
CATCATTGGAAAACGTTCTTCGGGGCGAAAACTCTCAAGGATCTTACCGCTGTTGAGATCCAGTTCGATG
TAACCCACTCGTGCACCCAACTGATCTTCAGCATCTTTTACTTTCACCAGCGTTTCTGGGTGAGCAAAAA
CAGGAAGGCAAAATGCCGCAAAAAAGGGAATAAGGGCGACACGGAAATGTTGAATACTCATACTCTTCCT
TTTTCAATATTATTGAAGCATTTATCAGGGTTATTGTCTCATGAGCGGATACATATTTGAATGTATTTAG
AAAAATAAACAAATAGGGGTTCCGCGCACATTTCCCCGAAAAGTGCCACCTG
[124 nt withheld, positions 5303-5426]
C
[91 nt withheld, positions 5428-5518]
A
[49 nt withheld, positions 5520-5568]
CCTTTGACGTTGGAGTCCACGTTCTTT
[37 nt withheld, positions 5596-5632]
ACCCTATCTCGGTCTATTCTTTTGATTTATAAGGGATTTTGCCGATTTCGGCCTATTGGTTAAAAAATGA
GCTGATTTAACAAAAATTTAACGCGAATTTTAACAAAATATTAACGCTTACAATTT
Features (pLannotate 1.2.2; 16 found; start..end, strand, type, name):
      4..158     -  CDS            lacZα (fragment): LacZα fragment of β-galactosidase; lacZ fragment
    318..697     +  enhancer       CMV enhancer: human cytomegalovirus immediate early enhancer
    699..898     +  promoter       CMV promoter: human cytomegalovirus (CMV) immediate early promoter
    936..956     +  CDS            3xFLAG (fragment): three tandem FLAG® epitope tags
    973..2088    +  CDS            CDK9: CDK9_HUMAN - Also known as CDC2L4, TAK. Experimental evidence at protein level: Swiss-Prot protein existence level 1. Protein kinase involved in the regulation of transcription (PubMed:10574912, PubMed:10757782, PubMed:11145967, PubMed:11575923, PubMed:11809800, PubMed:11884399, PubMed:14701750, PubMed:16109376, PubMed:16109377, PubMed:20930849, PubMed:28426094). Member of the cyclin-dependent kinase pair (CDK9/cyclin-T) complex, also called positive transcription elongation factor b (P-TEFb), which facilitates the transition from abortive to productive elongation by phosphorylating the CTD (C
   2099..2721    +  polyA_signal   hGH poly(A) signal: human growth hormone polyadenylation signal
   2750..3079    +  promoter       SV40 promoter: SV40 enhancer and early promoter
   3118..3136    -  promoter       T7 promoter: promoter for bacteriophage T7 RNA polymerase
   3174..3190    -  protein_bind   lac operator: The lac repressor binds to the lac operator to inhibit transcription in E. coli. This inhibition can be relieved by adding lactose or isopropyl-β-D-thiogalactopyranoside (IPTG). lac repressor encoded by lacI
   3198..3228    -  promoter       lac promoter: promoter for the E. coli lac operon
   3243..3264    -  protein_bind   CAP binding site: CAP binding activates transcription in the presence of cAMP. E. coli catabolite activator protein
   3277..3369    -  CDS            lacI (fragment): lac repressor; lacI; The lac repressor binds to the lac operator to inhibit transcription in E. coli. This inhibition can be relieved by adding lactose or isopropyl-β-D-thiogalactopyranoside (IPTG).
   3552..4140    -  rep_origin     ori: high-copy-number ColE1/pMB1/pBR322/pUC origin of replication
   4311..5171    -  CDS            AmpR: β-lactamase; bla; confers resistance to ampicillin, carbenicillin, and related antibiotics
   5172..5276    -  promoter       AmpR promoter: bla
   5303..5731    +  rep_origin     f1 ori (sequence partly withheld): f1 bacteriophage origin of replication; arrow indicates direction of (+) strand synthesis
