[The description below was written by a language model from this plasmid's Addgene catalogue record and pLannotate feature annotations shown in this document.]
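Description:
FLAG-Cdk9 is a mammalian expression plasmid built on the commercial pFLAG-CMV2 backbone, carrying the human CDK9 coding sequence cloned between NotI and BamHI sites that remain intact. The depositor notes that it encodes the 42-kDa isoform of Cdk9. The plasmid is propagated in E. coli through a high-copy ColE1/pUC-type origin and selected with ampicillin via the β-lactamase gene and its own promoter. An f1 origin is also present, which permits single-stranded DNA production. No mammalian selection marker is annotated, so the construct appears suited to transient transfection. The SV40 enhancer/early promoter region downstream of the expression cassette is not followed by an annotated resistance gene.

Expression is driven by the human cytomegalovirus immediate-early enhancer and promoter. A short FLAG epitope sequence supplied by the backbone sits immediately upstream of the CDK9 open reading frame, giving an N-terminally FLAG-tagged kinase. The annotation tool labels this as a fragment of 3xFLAG, but its length is consistent with a single FLAG tag. Transcripts are terminated by the human growth hormone polyadenylation signal. Remnants of lacZα, lacI, the lac promoter/operator and a T7 promoter are backbone leftovers and are not part of the payload.

CDK9 is the catalytic subunit of the P-TEFb complex with cyclin T, which promotes productive transcription elongation by phosphorylating the RNA polymerase II C-terminal domain. The tagged protein can be detected or immunoprecipitated with anti-FLAG reagents. The associated publication concerns phosphatase regulation of Thr-186 phosphorylation in the Cdk9 T-loop, which points to use in studying Cdk9 modification and its interaction partners.
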