Addgene plasmid #28100: FLAG-Cdk9
Depositing lab: Andrew Rice. Depositing organization: Baylor College of Medicine. Publication: Phosphatase PPM1A regulates phosphorylation of Thr-186 in the Cdk9 T-loop. Wang Y, Dow EC, Liang YY, Ramakrishnan R, Liu H, Sung TL, Lin X, Rice AP. J Biol Chem. 2008 Nov 28. 283(48):33578-84. 10.1074/jbc.M807495200 PubMed 18829461.
Backbone
  Vector backbone: pFLAG-CMV2
  Backbone manufacturer: Sigma
  Backbone size w/o insert (bp): 4700
  Vector type: Mammalian Expression, Bacterial Expression
Growth in bacteria
  Bacterial resistance: Ampicillin, 100 μg/mL
  Growth temperature: 37°C
  Growth strain: DH5alpha
  Copy number: High Copy
Gene/Insert
  Gene/Insert name: Cdk9 (alt name: Cdk9-42k)
  Species: H. sapiens (human)
  Insert size (bp): 1057
  Entrez Gene: CDK9 (a.k.a. C-2k, CDC2L4, CTK1, PITALRE, TAK)
  Tag / fusion protein: FLAG (N terminal on backbone)
  Cloning method: Restriction Enzyme; 5′ cloning site NotI (not destroyed); 3′ cloning site BamHI (not destroyed)
  Sequencing primers: 5′ CMV-F
Terms and licenses: Academic/Nonprofit Terms; Industry Terms: Not Available to Industry
Depositor comments: Expresses the Cdk9 42-kDa isoform
How to cite: FLAG-Cdk9 was a gift from Andrew Rice (Addgene plasmid # 28100 ; http://n2t.net/addgene:28100 ; RRID:Addgene_28100)
