>Addgene plasmid #28100 | FLAG-Cdk9 | addgene partial sequence | sequence record 34405 | 28100 with CMV-F
CAGAGCTCGTTTAGTGAACCGTCAGAATTCAGATCTACCATGGACTACAAAGACGATGACGACAAGCTTG
CGGCCGCGATGGCAAAGCAGTACGACTCGGTGGAGTGCCCTTTTTGTGATGAAGTTTCCAAATACGAGAA
GCTCGCCAAGATCGGCCAAGGCACCTTCGGGGAGGTGTTCAAGGCCAGGCACCGCAAGACCGGCCAGAAG
GTGGCTCTGAAGAAGGTGCTGATGGAAAACGAGAAGGAGGGGTTCCCCATTACAGCCTTGCGGGAGATCA
AGATCCTTCAGCTTCTAAAACACGAGAATGTGGTCAACTTGATTGAGATTTGTCGAACCAAAGCTTCCCC
CTATAACCGCTGCAAGGGTAGTATATACCTGGTGTTCGACTTCTGCGAGCATGACCTTGCTGGGCTGTTG
AGCAATGTTTTGGTCAAGTTCACGCTGTCTGAGATCAAGAGGGTGATGCAGATGCTGCTTAACGGCCTCT
ACTACATCCACAGAAACAAGATCCTGCATAGGGACATGAAGGCTGCTAATGTGCTTATCACTCGTGATGG
GGTCCTGAAGCTGGCAGACTTTGGGCTGGCCCGGGCCTTCAGCCTGGCCAAGAACAGCCAGCCCAACCGC
TACACCAACCGTGTGGTGACACTCTGGTACCGGCCCCCGGAGCTGTTGCTCGGGGAGCGGGACTACGGCC
CCCCCATTGACCTGTGGGGTGCTGGGTGCATCATGGCAGAGATGTGGACCCGCAGCCCCATCATGCAGGG
CAACACGGAGCAGCACCAACTCGCCCTCATCAGTCAGCTCTGCGGCTCCATCACCCCTGAGGTGTGGCCA
AACGTGGACAACTATGAGCTGTACG
